>Addgene plasmid #68864 | pCR8-PHF19 | addgene partial sequence | sequence record 122420 | M13-F20 5'-TGTAAAACGACGGCCAGT-3'
CAATATGATTTTATTTTGACTGATAGTGACCTGTTCGTTGCAACAAATTGATGAGCAATGCTTTTTTATA
ATGCCAACTTTGTACAAAAAAGCAGGCTCCGAATTCGCCCTTATGGAGAATCGAGCTCTGGATCCAGGGA
CTCGGGACTCCTATGGTGCCACCAGCCACCTCCCCAACAAGGGGGCCCTGGCGAAGGTCAAGAACAACTT
CAAAGACTTGATGTCCAAACTGACGGAGGGCCAGTATGTGCTGTGCCGGTGGACAGATGGCCTGTACTAC
CTCGGGAAGATCAAGAGGGTCAGCAGCTCTAAGCAAAGCTGCCTCGTGACTTTCGAAGATAATTCCAAAT
ACTGGGTCCTATGGAAGGACATACAGCATGCCGGTGTTCCAGGAGAGGAGCCCAAGTGCAACATCTGCCT
AGGGAAGACATCAGGGCCGCTGAATGAGATCCTCATCTGCGGGAAGTGTGGCCTGGGTTACCACCAGCAG
TGCCACATCCCCATAGCGGGCAGTGCTGACCAGCCCCTGCTCACACCTTGGTTCTGCCGACGCTGCATCT
TCGCACTGGCTGTGCGGAAAGGCGGCGCGCTGAAGAAGGGCGCCATCGCCAGGACGCTGCAGGCCGTGAA
GATGGTGCTGTCCTACCAGCCCGAGGAGCTCGAGTGGGACTCGCCCCATCGCACCAACCAGCAGCAATGC
TACTGCTACTGCGGCGGGCCCGGAGAATGGTACCTGCGGATGCTGCAATGTTACCGGTGCAGGCAGTGGT
TCCACGAGGCCTGCACCCAGTGCCTCAATGAGCCCATGATGTTTGGAGACCGGTTTTACCTGTTCTTCTG
CTCCGTGTGTAACCAGGGCCCAGAGTACATCGAGAGGCTGCCCCTGCGATGGGTGGATGTGGTTCACCTG
GCCCTCTATAATCTGGGGGGTACAGAGCAAGAAGAAGTACTTTGACTTTGAGGAGATTCTGGCCTTTGTC
AACCACCACTGGGAGCTCCTGCAGCTTGGCAAGCTCACCAGCACCCCAGTGACAGATCGAGGACACATCT
CCTCACGCTCTGAGCAGTATAAAGCCGGTCCTCTGCGGCAGGGAAATCAAAAAAAAAAATGCATCTTCCG
CTTGCGCATCGCGTCCCACCAACCCGCAAGGAAGCTGCTGCTGACAAAGACTGCTGCCAATGAAAC
