>Addgene plasmid #68864 | pCR8-PHF19 | addgene partial sequence | sequence record 122423 | M13-Rev 5'-CAGGAAACAGCTATGACC-3'
GGGGATATCAGCTGGATGGCAAATAATGATTTTATTTTGACTGATAGTGACCTGTTCGTTGCAACAAATT
GATGAGCAATTATTTTTTATAATGCCAACTTTGTACAAGAAAGCTGGGTCGAATTCGCCCTTTCAGTAAG
GGGTGGTCCCTTCCCACTCCACCAGGTACTGAACCTTGCCCTCAGGTGTGACCCTCCGAGCCAACACCTG
GTACTTCTCCCCACAGGCCAACCGCCCAGCTGCACCAAAGTAGTTGGTGATAGATGACTTGAGGTGGGAC
AGGGATGAGTCATCTTCACTGATGCTCTCAAATGTGTGGCTGTCAATGCCTTCGTCTGGCCGCTCGGGGA
CTGAAGCCCCCTCTGCACTGCTGTCCGAGGGGCAGCGTCCATCCAGCTCAGCTGCCCACCGCTTTGCCCG
CAGGGGCATGTATGCCTTGGCTGCCAGCTTCCTCTTTCGGCTGCCCACTGTCCATCTGGAGTCATAGGAG
AGGCTGGTGGAGGCAGAGCCAGAGGTGCTGGCAGCGTCGGTGGAGTCGACATCTGAGAAGAAGGTCTGGC
CTGAGCTGGCACTTTTTAAACTTTGAATTTCATCCAGCGTGAAGTCAAATATGCTAGCCAGGTGGTGGTT
GGTGCTCCAGGCTGAGGTGAAGTCACTACTGGGAATAGCATCTTCCAGCAAAAACTTTGATCTTTTTCTT
CTATAAACTCGCCTTTTCTGCTGCTGGAATTCGTGAGGCAACAAACCAGGCTTGCTCTTTCCTCTCTTAC
GCAGCTCAGAGGAGGCGCTGTTCTCATTTGGCAGCAGTCCTTTGTCAGGCAGCAGCTTCCCTGGCGGGTT
GGGTGGGAACGCGGAATGCGCAGGCGGAAGATGCACTTCTTCTTCTTGATCTCCTTGCCGCAAAGGAACC
GGCTTTTATAACTGCTCAGAGCGTTGAGGAAATGTGGTCCTCGATCTGTCACTGGGGTGCTGGTGAACTT
GCCAAGCTGCAGGAGCTCCCAATGGGTGGTTGACAAAGGCCAGAATCTCCTCAAAGTCAAAGTACTTCTT
CTTGCTCTGTA
