[The description below was written by a language model from this plasmid's Addgene catalogue record.]
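Description:
pCR8-PHF19 is a Gateway entry clone built on the commercial pCR8 backbone (about 2.8 kb without insert) and carrying the human PHF19 coding sequence, which encodes PHD finger protein 19, also known as PCL3, MTF2L1 or TDRD19B. It is a bacterial cloning plasmid rather than an expression vector: the record lists no promoter for the insert, so PHF19 is not meant to be expressed from this construct. The plasmid is maintained in standard E. coli cloning strains under spectinomycin selection. Copy number is recorded as unknown, and no feature table is provided, so the origin of replication and the exact insert boundaries, isoform, or presence of a stop codon are not stated. The method used to place the insert in the backbone is likewise not recorded.

As an entry vector, its role is to serve as the donor in Gateway recombination. In vectors of this type the insert is flanked by attL sites, allowing an LR recombination reaction to transfer the open reading frame into any compatible destination vector, which then supplies the promoter, tags and selection markers needed for the chosen host. Spectinomycin resistance on the entry clone is useful here because it differs from the markers typically found on destination vectors, simplifying recovery of the desired expression clone. M13 forward and reverse primer sites flanking the insert are used for sequence verification. The associated work concerns PHF19 as a Polycomb-associated protein that binds H3K36me3 and recruits PRC2 to embryonic stem cell genes, so this plasmid is a convenient source for generating PHF19 expression constructs for such studies.
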