Addgene plasmid #68864: pCR8-PHF19
Purpose: GW entry vector for PHF19
Depositing lab: Adrian Bracken. Depositing organization: Trinity College Dublin. Publication: Polycomb PHF19 binds H3K36me3 and recruits PRC2 and demethylase NO66 to embryonic stem cell genes during differentiation. Brien GL, Gambero G, O'Connell DJ, Jerman E, Turner SA, Egan CM, Dunne EJ, Jurgens MC, Wynne K, Piao L, Lohan AJ, Ferguson N, Shi X, Sinha KM, Loftus BJ, Cagney G, Bracken AP. Nat Struct Mol Biol. 2012 Dec;19(12):1273-81. doi: 10.1038/nsmb.2449. Epub 2012 Nov 18. PubMed 23160351.
Backbone
  Vector backbone: pCR8
  Backbone manufacturer: Invitrogen
  Backbone size w/o insert (bp): 2800
  Vector type: Gateway entry vector
Growth in bacteria
  Bacterial resistance: Spectinomycin, 50 μg/mL
  Growth temperature: 37°C
  Growth strain: DH5alpha
  Copy number: Unknown
Gene/Insert
  Gene/Insert name: PHF19 (alt name: PHD finger protein 19)
  Species: H. sapiens (human)
  Entrez Gene: PHF19 (a.k.a. MTF2L1, PCL3, TDRD19B)
  Promoter: none
  Cloning method: Unknown
  Sequencing primers: 5′ M13-F20; 3′ M13 Rev
Terms and licenses: Academic/Nonprofit Terms; Industry Terms: Not Available to Industry
How to cite: pCR8-PHF19 was a gift from Adrian Bracken (Addgene plasmid # 68864 ; http://n2t.net/addgene:68864 ; RRID:Addgene_68864)
